Addgene plasmid #158952: pcDNA3.1 2xFLAG-2xSTREP RAD51 (F129A)
Purpose: Express human RAD51(F129A) mutant in mammalian cells
Depositing lab: Michele Pagano. Publication: The F-Box Domain-Dependent Activity of EMI1 Regulates PARPi Sensitivity in Triple-Negative Breast Cancers. Marzio A, Puccini J, Kwon Y, Maverakis NK, Arbini A, Sung P, Bar-Sagi D, Pagano M. Mol Cell. 2019 Jan 17;73(2):224-237.e6. doi: 10.1016/j.molcel.2018.11.003. Epub 2018 Dec 13. PubMed 30554948.
Backbone
  Vector backbone: pcdna3.1
  Backbone size w/o insert (bp): 5400
  Total vector size (bp): 6520
  Vector type: Mammalian Expression
Growth in bacteria
  Bacterial resistance: Ampicillin, 100 μg/mL
  Growth temperature: 37°C
  Growth strain: DH5alpha
  Copy number: High Copy
Gene/Insert
  Gene/Insert name: RAD51
  Species: H. sapiens (human)
  Insert size (bp): 1020
  Mutation: changed phenylalanine 129 to alanine
  GenBank ID: 49168601
  Entrez Gene: RAD51 (a.k.a. BRCC5, FANCR, HRAD51, HsRad51, HsT16930, MRMV2, RAD51A, RECA)
  Promoter: CMV
  Tag / fusion protein: 2X FLAG 2X STREP (N terminal on backbone)
  Cloning method: Restriction Enzyme; 5′ cloning site Bamh1 (not destroyed); 3′ cloning site SalI (destroyed during cloning)
  Sequencing primers: 5′ CMV forward; 3′ BGHR reverse
Terms and licenses: Academic/Nonprofit Terms; Industry Terms: Not Available to Industry
How to cite: pcDNA3.1 2xFLAG-2xSTREP RAD51 (F129A) was a gift from Michele Pagano (Addgene plasmid # 158952 ; http://n2t.net/addgene:158952 ; RRID:Addgene_158952)
