[The description below was written by a language model from this plasmid's Addgene catalogue record and pLannotate feature annotations shown in this document.]
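Description:
pcDNA3.1 2xFLAG-2xSTREP RAD51 (F129A) is a mammalian expression plasmid built on the pcDNA3.1 backbone for producing a tagged point mutant of human RAD51 in cultured mammalian cells. It is maintained in E. coli as a high-copy plasmid through a ColE1/pUC-type origin and selected with ampicillin via the β-lactamase gene. An f1 origin is also present. For selection in mammalian cells, the backbone carries a neomycin phosphotransferase gene driven by the SV40 enhancer/early promoter and terminated by the SV40 polyadenylation signal, the usual arrangement for G418 selection of stable transfectants. Short annotated fragments such as bom, the lac promoter/operator region, a ble remnant and a brief HIV-1 LTR-like match are backbone remnants or incidental annotation hits rather than functional parts of the design.

The expression cassette uses the human CMV immediate-early enhancer and promoter, followed by a T7 promoter, an N-terminal tandem tag, the RAD51 coding sequence and the bovine growth hormone polyadenylation signal. The catalogue describes the tag as two FLAG epitopes plus two Strep tags supplied by the backbone. The automated annotation picks up only one partial FLAG and one partial Strep-Tag II match upstream of the open reading frame. The insert of about 1 kb encodes RAD51, the recombinase that forms nucleoprotein filaments on single-stranded DNA and catalyses strand exchange in homologous recombination, with phenylalanine 129 changed to alanine. The record does not state the functional consequence of this substitution. The dual tag allows detection and affinity purification by anti-FLAG or Strep-Tactin methods. The associated publication concerns EMI1 and PARP inhibitor sensitivity in triple-negative breast cancer.
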