Features (pLannotate 1.2.2; 22 found; start..end, strand, type, name):
     28..80      -  misc_feature   bom (fragment): basis of mobility region from pBR322
    235..614     +  enhancer       CMV enhancer: human cytomegalovirus immediate early enhancer
    615..818     +  promoter       CMV promoter: human cytomegalovirus (CMV) immediate early promoter
    814..847     +  LTR            5' LTR (truncated) (fragment): truncated 5' long terminal repeat (LTR) from HIV-1
    863..881     +  promoter       T7 promoter: promoter for bacteriophage T7 RNA polymerase
    926..946     +  CDS            FLAG (fragment): FLAG® epitope tag, followed by an enterokinase cleavage site
   1061..1080    +  CDS            Strep-Tag II (fragment): peptide that binds Strep-Tactin®, an engineered form of streptavidin
   1100..2116    +  CDS            RAD51: RAD51_HUMAN - Also known as RAD51A, RECA. Experimental evidence at protein level: Swiss-Prot protein existence level 1. Plays an important role in homologous strand exchange, a key step in DNA repair through homologous recombination (HR) (PubMed:28575658). Binds to single and double-stranded DNA and exhibits DNA-dependent ATPase activity. Catalyzes the recognition of homology and strand exchange between homologous DNA partners to form a joint molecule between a processed DNA break and the repair template. Binds to single-stranded DNA in an ATP-dependent manner to form nucleoprotein filaments w
   2166..2390    +  polyA_signal   bGH poly(A) signal: bovine growth hormone polyadenylation signal
   2394..2415    +  promoter       SV40 promoter (fragment): SV40 enhancer and early promoter
   2436..2864    +  rep_origin     f1 ori (sequence partly withheld): f1 bacteriophage origin of replication; arrow indicates direction of (+) strand synthesis
   2878..3207    +  promoter       SV40 promoter: SV40 enhancer and early promoter
   3274..4065    +  CDS            neo: KKA2_KLEPN - Also known as kan, nptII. Experimental evidence at protein level: Swiss-Prot protein existence level 1. Resistance to kanamycin, neomycin, paromomycin, ribostamycin, butirosin and gentamicin B. From Klebsiella pneumoniae.
   4089..4247    +  CDS            ble (fragment): BLE_KLEPN - Experimental evidence at protein level: Swiss-Prot protein existence level 1. Binding protein with a strong affinity to the bleomycin family of antibiotics. Binds to CL990; an antimitotic-antibiotic compound. From Klebsiella pneumoniae.
   4242..4363    +  polyA_signal   SV40 poly(A) signal: SV40 polyadenylation signal
   4436..4452    -  protein_bind   lac operator: The lac repressor binds to the lac operator to inhibit transcription in E. coli. This inhibition can be relieved by adding lactose or isopropyl-β-D-thiogalactopyranoside (IPTG). lac repressor encoded by lacI
   4460..4490    -  promoter       lac promoter: promoter for the E. coli lac operon
   4505..4526    -  protein_bind   CAP binding site: CAP binding activates transcription in the presence of cAMP. E. coli catabolite activator protein
   4539..4631    -  CDS            lacI (fragment): lac repressor; lacI; The lac repressor binds to the lac operator to inhibit transcription in E. coli. This inhibition can be relieved by adding lactose or isopropyl-β-D-thiogalactopyranoside (IPTG).
   4814..5402    -  rep_origin     ori: high-copy-number ColE1/pMB1/pBR322/pUC origin of replication
   5573..6433    -  CDS            AmpR: β-lactamase; bla; confers resistance to ampicillin, carbenicillin, and related antibiotics
   6434..6538    -  promoter       AmpR promoter: bla
>Addgene plasmid #158952 | pcDNA3.1 2xFLAG-2xSTREP RAD51 (F129A) | addgene full sequence | sequence record 311484 | Addgene NGS Result
GACGGATCGGGAGATCTCCCGATCCCCTATGGTGCACTCTCAGTACAATCTGCTCTGATGCCGCATAGTT
AAGCCAGTATCTGCTCCCTGCTTGTGTGTTGGAGGTCGCTGAGTAGTGCGCGAGCAAAATTTAAGCTACA
ACAAGGCAAGGCTTGACCGACAATTGCATGAAGAATCTGCTTAGGGTTAGGCGTTTTGCGCTGCTTCGCG
ATGTACGGGCCAGATATACGCGTTGACATTGATTATTGACTAGTTATTAATAGTAATCAATTACGGGGTC
ATTAGTTCATAGCCCATATATGGAGTTCCGCGTTACATAACTTACGGTAAATGGCCCGCCTGGCTGACCG
CCCAACGACCCCCGCCCATTGACGTCAATAATGACGTATGTTCCCATAGTAACGCCAATAGGGACTTTCC
ATTGACGTCAATGGGTGGAGTATTTACGGTAAACTGCCCACTTGGCAGTACATCAAGTGTATCATATGCC
AAGTACGCCCCCTATTGACGTCAATGACGGTAAATGGCCCGCCTGGCATTATGCCCAGTACATGACCTTA
TGGGACTTTCCTACTTGGCAGTACATCTACGTATTAGTCATCGCTATTACCATGGTGATGCGGTTTTGGC
AGTACATCAATGGGCGTGGATAGCGGTTTGACTCACGGGGATTTCCAAGTCTCCACCCCATTGACGTCAA
TGGGAGTTTGTTTTGGCACCAAAATCAACGGGACTTTCCAAAATGTCGTAACAACTCCGCCCCATTGACG
CAAATGGGCGGTAGGCGTGTACGGTGGGAGGTCTATATAAGCAGAGCTCTCTGGCTAACTAGAGAACCCA
CTGCTTACTGGCTTATCGAAATTAATACGACTCACTATAGGGAGACCCAAGCTGGCTAGCGTTTAAACTT
AAGCTTACCATGGACTACAAGGACGACGATGACAAGGTACCAGGATCTATGGATTATAAAGATGATGATG
ATAAAGGGTCGGCCGCCAGCTGGAGCCACCCTCAGTTCGAGAAGGGAGGAGGAAGCGGCGGAGGCAGCGG
AGGAGGAAGCTGGAGCCACCCGCAGTTCGAGAAAGGAGCTGGATCTAATATGGCAATGCAGATGCAGCTT
GAAGCAAATGCAGATACTTCAGTGGAAGAAGAAAGCTTTGGCCCACAACCCATTTCACGGTTAGAGCAGT
GTGGCATAAATGCCAACGATGTGAAGAAATTGGAAGAAGCTGGATTCCATACTGTGGAGGCTGTTGCCTA
TGCGCCAAAGAAGGAGCTAATAAATATTAAGGGAATTAGTGAAGCCAAAGCTGATAAAATTCTGGCTGAG
GCAGCTAAATTAGTTCCAATGGGTTTCACCACTGCAACTGAATTCCACCAAAGGCGGTCAGAGATCATAC
AGATTACTACTGGCTCCAAAGAGCTTGACAAACTACTTCAAGGTGGAATTGAGACTGGATCTATCACAGA
AATGTTTGGAGAAGCCCGAACTGGGAAGACCCAGATCTGTCATACGCTAGCTGTCACCTGCCAGCTTCCC
ATTGACCGGGGTGGAGGTGAAGGAAAGGCCATGTACATTGACACTGAGGGTACCTTTAGGCCAGAACGGC
TGCTGGCAGTGGCTGAGAGGTATGGTCTCTCTGGCAGTGATGTCCTGGATAATGTAGCATATGCTCGAGC
GTTCAACACAGACCACCAGACCCAGCTCCTTTATCAAGCATCAGCCATGATGGTAGAATCTAGGTATGCA
CTGCTTATTGTAGACAGTGCCACCGCCCTTTACAGAACAGACTACTCGGGTCGAGGTGAGCTTTCAGCCA
GGCAGATGCACTTGGCCAGGTTTCTGCGGATGCTTCTGCGACTCGCTGATGAGTTTGGTGTAGCAGTGGT
AATCACTAATCAGGTGGTAGCTCAAGTGGATGGAGCAGCGATGTTTGCTGCTGATCCCAAAAAACCTATT
GGAGGAAATATCATCGCCCATGCATCAACAACCAGATTGTATCTGAGGAAAGGAAGAGGGGAAACCAGAA
TCTGCAAAATCTACGACTCTCCCTGTCTTCCTGAAGCTGAAGCTATGTTCGCCATTAATGCAGATGGAGT
GGGAGATGCCAAAGACTGAATTGTCGAGTCTAGAGGGCCCGTTTAAACCCGCTGATCAGCCTCGACTGTG
CCTTCTAGTTGCCAGCCATCTGTTGTTTGCCCCTCCCCCGTGCCTTCCTTGACCCTGGAAGGTGCCACTC
CCACTGTCCTTTCCTAATAAAATGAGGAAATTGCATCGCATTGTCTGAGTAGGTGTCATTCTATTCTGGG
GGGTGGGGTGGGGCAGGACAGCAAGGGGGAGGATTGGGAAGACAATAGCAGGCATGCTGGGGATGCGGTG
GGCTCTATGGCTTCTGAGGCGGAAAGAACCAGCTGGGGCTCTAGGGGGTATCCCC
[124 nt withheld, positions 2436-2559]
C
[91 nt withheld, positions 2561-2651]
A
[49 nt withheld, positions 2653-2701]
CCTTTGACGTTGGAGTCCACGTTCTTT
[37 nt withheld, positions 2729-2765]
ACCCTATCTCGGTCTATTCTTTTGATTTATAAGGGATTTTGCCGATTTCGGCCTATTGGTTAAAAAATGA
GCTGATTTAACAAAAATTTAACGCGAATTAATTCTGTGGAATGTGTGTCAGTTAGGGTGTGGAAAGTCCC
CAGGCTCCCCAGCAGGCAGAAGTATGCAAAGCATGCATCTCAATTAGTCAGCAACCAGGTGTGGAAAGTC
CCCAGGCTCCCCAGCAGGCAGAAGTATGCAAAGCATGCATCTCAATTAGTCAGCAACCATAGTCCCGCCC
CTAACTCCGCCCATCCCGCCCCTAACTCCGCCCAGTTCCGCCCATTCTCCGCCCCATGGCTGACTAATTT
TTTTTATTTATGCAGAGGCCGAGGCCGCCTCTGCCTCTGAGCTATTCCAGAAGTAGTGAGGAGGCTTTTT
TGGAGGCCTAGGCTTTTGCAAAAAGCTCCCGGGAGCTTGTATATCCATTTTCGGATCTGATCAAGAGACA
GGATGAGGATCGTTTCGCATGATTGAACAAGATGGATTGCACGCAGGTTCTCCGGCCGCTTGGGTGGAGA
GGCTATTCGGCTATGACTGGGCACAACAGACAATCGGCTGCTCTGATGCCGCCGTGTTCCGGCTGTCAGC
GCAGGGGCGCCCGGTTCTTTTTGTCAAGACCGACCTGTCCGGTGCCCTGAATGAACTGCAGGACGAGGCA
GCGCGGCTATCGTGGCTGGCCACGACGGGCGTTCCTTGCGCAGCTGTGCTCGACGTTGTCACTGAAGCGG
GAAGGGACTGGCTGCTATTGGGCGAAGTGCCGGGGCAGGATCTCCTGTCATCTCACCTTGCTCCTGCCGA
GAAAGTATCCATCATGGCTGATGCAATGCGGCGGCTGCATACGCTTGATCCGGCTACCTGCCCATTCGAC
CACCAAGCGAAACATCGCATCGAGCGAGCACGTACTCGGATGGAAGCCGGTCTTGTCGATCAGGATGATC
TGGACGAAGAGCATCAGGGGCTCGCGCCAGCCGAACTGTTCGCCAGGCTCAAGGCGCGCATGCCCGACGG
CGAGGATCTCGTCGTGACCCATGGCGATGCCTGCTTGCCGAATATCATGGTGGAAAATGGCCGCTTTTCT
GGATTCATCGACTGTGGCCGGCTGGGTGTGGCGGACCGCTATCAGGACATAGCGTTGGCTACCCGTGATA
TTGCTGAAGAGCTTGGCGGCGAATGGGCTGACCGCTTCCTCGTGCTTTACGGTATCGCCGCTCCCGATTC
GCAGCGCATCGCCTTCTATCGCCTTCTTGACGAGTTCTTCTGAGCGGGACTCTGGGGTTCGAAATGACCG
ACCAAGCGACGCCCAACCTGCCATCACGAGATTTCGATTCCACCGCCGCCTTCTATGAAAGGTTGGGCTT
CGGAATCGTTTTCCGGGACGCCGGCTGGATGATCCTCCAGCGCGGGGATCTCATGCTGGAGTTCTTCGCC
CACCCCAACTTGTTTATTGCAGCTTATAATGGTTACAAATAAAGCAATAGCATCACAAATTTCACAAATA
AAGCATTTTTTTCACTGCATTCTAGTTGTGGTTTGTCCAAACTCATCAATGTATCTTATCATGTCTGTAT
ACCGTCGACCTCTAGCTAGAGCTTGGCGTAATCATGGTCATAGCTGTTTCCTGTGTGAAATTGTTATCCG
CTCACAATTCCACACAACATACGAGCCGGAAGCATAAAGTGTAAAGCCTGGGGTGCCTAATGAGTGAGCT
AACTCACATTAATTGCGTTGCGCTCACTGCCCGCTTTCCAGTCGGGAAACCTGTCGTGCCAGCTGCATTA
ATGAATCGGCCAACGCGCGGGGAGAGGCGGTTTGCGTATTGGGCGCTCTTCCGCTTCCTCGCTCACTGAC
TCGCTGCGCTCGGTCGTTCGGCTGCGGCGAGCGGTATCAGCTCACTCAAAGGCGGTAATACGGTTATCCA
CAGAATCAGGGGATAACGCAGGAAAGAACATGTGAGCAAAAGGCCAGCAAAAGGCCAGGAACCGTAAAAA
GGCCGCGTTGCTGGCGTTTTTCCATAGGCTCCGCCCCCCTGACGAGCATCACAAAAATCGACGCTCAAGT
CAGAGGTGGCGAAACCCGACAGGACTATAAAGATACCAGGCGTTTCCCCCTGGAAGCTCCCTCGTGCGCT
CTCCTGTTCCGACCCTGCCGCTTACCGGATACCTGTCCGCCTTTCTCCCTTCGGGAAGCGTGGCGCTTTC
TCATAGCTCACGCTGTAGGTATCTCAGTTCGGTGTAGGTCGTTCGCTCCAAGCTGGGCTGTGTGCACGAA
CCCCCCGTTCAGCCCGACCGCTGCGCCTTATCCGGTAACTATCGTCTTGAGTCCAACCCGGTAAGACACG
ACTTATCGCCACTGGCAGCAGCCACTGGTAACAGGATTAGCAGAGCGAGGTATGTAGGCGGTGCTACAGA
GTTCTTGAAGTGGTGGCCTAACTACGGCTACACTAGAAGAACAGTATTTGGTATCTGCGCTCTGCTGAAG
CCAGTTACCTTCGGAAAAAGAGTTGGTAGCTCTTGATCCGGCAAACAAACCACCGCTGGTAGCGGTGGTT
TTTTTGTTTGCAAGCAGCAGATTACGCGCAGAAAAAAAGGATCTCAAGAAGATCCTTTGATCTTTTCTAC
GGGGTCTGACGCTCAGTGGAACGAAAACTCACGTTAAGGGATTTTGGTCATGAGATTATCAAAAAGGATC
TTCACCTAGATCCTTTTAAATTAAAAATGAAGTTTTAAATCAATCTAAAGTATATATGAGTAAACTTGGT
CTGACAGTTACCAATGCTTAATCAGTGAGGCACCTATCTCAGCGATCTGTCTATTTCGTTCATCCATAGT
TGCCTGACTCCCCGTCGTGTAGATAACTACGATACGGGAGGGCTTACCATCTGGCCCCAGTGCTGCAATG
ATACCGCGAGACCCACGCTCACCGGCTCCAGATTTATCAGCAATAAACCAGCCAGCCGGAAGGGCCGAGC
GCAGAAGTGGTCCTGCAACTTTATCCGCCTCCATCCAGTCTATTAATTGTTGCCGGGAAGCTAGAGTAAG
TAGTTCGCCAGTTAATAGTTTGCGCAACGTTGTTGCCATTGCTACAGGCATCGTGGTGTCACGCTCGTCG
TTTGGTATGGCTTCATTCAGCTCCGGTTCCCAACGATCAAGGCGAGTTACATGATCCCCCATGTTGTGCA
AAAAAGCGGTTAGCTCCTTCGGTCCTCCGATCGTTGTCAGAAGTAAGTTGGCCGCAGTGTTATCACTCAT
GGTTATGGCAGCACTGCATAATTCTCTTACTGTCATGCCATCCGTAAGATGCTTTTCTGTGACTGGTGAG
TACTCAACCAAGTCATTCTGAGAATAGTGTATGCGGCGACCGAGTTGCTCTTGCCCGGCGTCAATACGGG
ATAATACCGCGCCACATAGCAGAACTTTAAAAGTGCTCATCATTGGAAAACGTTCTTCGGGGCGAAAACT
CTCAAGGATCTTACCGCTGTTGAGATCCAGTTCGATGTAACCCACTCGTGCACCCAACTGATCTTCAGCA
TCTTTTACTTTCACCAGCGTTTCTGGGTGAGCAAAAACAGGAAGGCAAAATGCCGCAAAAAAGGGAATAA
GGGCGACACGGAAATGTTGAATACTCATACTCTTCCTTTTTCAATATTATTGAAGCATTTATCAGGGTTA
TTGTCTCATGAGCGGATACATATTTGAATGTATTTAGAAAAATAAACAAATAGGGGTTCCGCGCACATTT
CCCCGAAAAGTGCCACCTGACGTC
